>Addgene plasmid #55862 | mRuby-Fibrillarin-7 | depositor partial sequence | sequence record 86768 | insert sequence
GACGTCAGATCCGCTAGCGCTACCGGTCGCCACCATGAACAGCCTGATCAAAGAAAACATGCGGATGAAG
GTGGTGCTGGAAGGCAGCGTGAACGGCCACCAGTTCAAGTGCACCGGCGAGGGCGAGGGCAACCCCTACA
TGGGCACCCAGACCATGCGGATCAAAGTGATCGAGGGCGGACCTCTGCCCTTCGCCTTCGACATCCTGGC
CACATCCTTCATGTACGGCAGCCGGACCTTCATCAAGTACCCCAAGGGCATCCCCGATTTCTTCAAGCAG
AGCTTCCCCGAGGGCTTCACCTGGGAGAGAGTGACCAGATACGAGGACGGCGGCGTGATCACCGTGATGC
AGGACACCAGCCTGGAAGATGGCTGCCTGGTGTACCATGCCCAGGTCAGGGGCGTGAATTTTCCCAGCAA
CGGCGCCGTGATGCAGAAGAAAACCAAGGGCTGGGAGCCCAACACCGAGATGATGTACCCCGCTGACGGC
GGACTGAGAGGCTACACCCACATGGCCCTGAAGGTGGACGGCGGAGGGCACCTGAGCTGCAGCTTCGTGA
CCACCTACCGATCCAAGAAAACCGTGGGCAACATCAAGATGCCCGGCATCCACGCCGTGGACCACCGGCT
GGAAAGGCTGGAAGAGTCCGACAACGAGATGTTCGTGGTGCAGCGGGAGCACGCCGTGGCCAAGTTCGCC
GGCCTGGGCGGAGGGTCCGGACTCAGATCTCGAGCCATGAAGCCAGGATTCAGTCCCCGTGGGGGTGGCT
TTGGCGGCCGAGGGGGCTTTGGTGACCGTGGTGGTCGTGGAGGCCGAGGGGGCTTTGGCGGGGGCCGAGG
CCAAGGCGGAGGCTTTAGAGGTCGTGGACGAGGAGGAGGTGGAGGCGGCGGCGGCGGTGGAGGAGGAGGA
AGAGGTGGTGGAGGCTTCCATTTTGGTGGCAACCGGGGTCGTGGTCGGGGAGGAAAAAGAGGAAACCAGT
CGGGGAAGAATGTGATGGTGGAGCCGCATCGGCATGAGGGTGTCTTCATTTGTCGGGGAAAGGAAGATGC
ACTGGTCACCAAGAACCTGGTCCCTGGGGAATCAGTTTATGGAGAGAAGAGAGTCTCGATTTCGGAAGGA
GATGACAAAATTGAGTACCGAGCCTGGAACCCCTTCCGCTCCAAGCTTGCAGCAGCAATCCTGGGTGGTG
TGGACCAGATCCACATCAAACCGGGGGCTAAGGTTCTCTACCTCGGGGCTGCCTCGGGCACCACGGTCTC
CCATGTCTCTGACATCGTTGGTCCGGATGGTCTAGTCTATGCAGTCGAGTTCTCCCACCGCTCTGGCCGT
GACCTCATTAACTTGGCCAAGAAGAGGACCAACATCATTCCTGTGATCGAGGATGCTCGACACCCACACA
AATACCGCATGCTCATCGCAATGGTGGATGTGATCTTTGCTGATGTGGCCCAGCCAGACCAGACCCGGAT
TGTGGCCCTGAATGCCCACACCTTCCTGCGTAATGGAGGACACTTTGTGATTTCCATTAAGGCCAACTGC
ATTGACTCCACAGCCTCAGCCGAGGCCGTGTTTGCCTCCGAAGTGAAAAAGATGCAACAGGAGAACATGA
AGCCGCAGGAGCAGTTGACCCTTGAGCCATATGAAAGAGACCATGCCGTGGTCGTGGGAGTGTACAGGCC
ACCCCCCAAGGTGAAGAACTGAGGATCCACCGGATCTAGATAACTGATCATAATCAGCCATACCACATTG
AG
