>Addgene plasmid #55862 | mRuby-Fibrillarin-7 | addgene partial sequence | sequence record 121697 | mRuby-F 5'-GTGACCACCTACCGATCCAA-3'
GATGCCCGGCATCCACGCCGTGGACCACCGGCTGGAAAGGCTGGAAGAGTCCGACAACGAGATGTTCGTG
GTGCAGCGGGAGCACGCCGTGGCCAAGTTCGCCGGCCTGGGCGGAGGGTCCGGACTCAGATCTCGAGCCA
TGAAGCCAGGATTCAGTCCCCGTGGGGGTGGCTTTGGCGGCCGAGGGGGCTTTGGTGACCGTGGTGGTCG
TGGAGGCCGAGGGGGCTTTGGCGGGGGCCGAGGCCAAGGCGGAGGCTTTAGAGGTCGTGGACGAGGAGGA
GGTGGAGGCGGCGGCGGCGGTGGAGGAGGAGGAAGAGGTGGTGGAGGCTTCCATTTTGGTGGCAACCGGG
GTCGTGGTCGGGGAGGAAAAAGAGGAAACCAGTCGGGGAAGAATGTGATGGTGGAGCCGCATCGGCATGA
GGGTGTCTTCATTTGTCGGGGAAAGGAAGATGCACTGGTCACCAAGAACCTGGTCCCTGGGGAATCAGTT
TATGGAGAGAAGAGAGTCTCGATTTCGGAAGGAGATGACAAAATTGAGTACCGAGCCTGGAACCCCTTCC
GCTCCAAGCTTGCAGCAGCAATCCTGGGTGGTGTGGACCAGATCCACATCAAACCGGGGGCTAAGGTTCT
CTACCTCGGGGCTGCCTCGGGCACCACGGTCTCCCATGTCTCTGACATCGTTGGTCCGGATGGTCTAGTC
TATGCAGTCGAGTTCTCCCACCGCTCTGGCCGTGACCTCATTAACTTGGCCAAGAAGAGGACCAACATCA
TTCCTGTGATCGAGGATGCTCGACACCCACACAAATACCGCATGCTCATCGCAATGGTGGATGTGATCTT
