[The description below was written by a language model from this plasmid's Addgene catalogue record.]
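Description:
mRuby-Fibrillarin-7 is a mammalian expression plasmid that produces human fibrillarin (FBL, also known as FIB, FLRN, Nop1 or RNU3IP1) fused to the red fluorescent protein mRuby. It is built on an mRuby vector backbone recorded as about 4.75 kb without the insert. The plasmid is maintained at high copy number in E. coli under kanamycin selection, and it carries a neomycin resistance marker so that transfected mammalian cells can be selected with G418. The origin of replication and other backbone elements are not itemised, as no feature table accompanies the entry.

Expression of the fusion is driven by the CMV promoter, a strong constitutive promoter in most mammalian cell lines. The listed sequencing primers (a CMV forward primer and an SV40 polyA reverse primer) suggest that the cassette ends in an SV40 polyadenylation signal. The fibrillarin coding sequence corresponds to the human reference transcript but carries two recorded amino-acid substitutions, R36Q and S66F; the record does not say whether these have any functional consequence. The record lists mRuby as the tag but does not explicitly state its orientation relative to fibrillarin or the nature of any linker, and it does not explain the "7" in the name.

Fibrillarin is an abundant nucleolar protein, so the fusion serves as a fluorescent marker for the nucleus and nucleolus, which is the localization stated in the record. With an excitation peak at 558 nm and an emission peak at 605 nm, it is suited to labelling nucleoli in the red channel in fluorescence microscopy of cells, alone or alongside spectrally distinct markers.
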