Addgene plasmid #55862: mRuby-Fibrillarin-7
Purpose: Localization: Nucleus/Nucleolus, Excitation: 558, Emission: 605
Depositing lab: Michael Davidson. Depositing organization: Florida State University, Tallahassee.
Backbone
  Vector backbone: mRuby
  Backbone size w/o insert (bp): 4750
  Vector type: Mammalian Expression
  Selectable markers: Neomycin (select with G418)
Growth in bacteria
  Bacterial resistance: Kanamycin, 50 μg/mL
  Growth temperature: 37°C
  Growth strain: DH5alpha
  Copy number: High Copy
Gene/Insert
  Gene/Insert name: Fibrillarin (alt name: NM_001436.3)
  Species: H. sapiens (human)
  Mutation: R36Q, S66F
  Entrez Gene: FBL (a.k.a. FIB, FLRN, Nop1, RNU3IP1)
  Promoter: CMV
  Tag / fusion protein: mRuby
  Cloning method: Unknown
  Sequencing primers: 5′ CMV-F; 3′ SV40pA-R
Terms and licenses: Academic/Nonprofit Terms; Industry Terms
Depositor comments: . Excitation = 558; Emission = 605
How to cite: mRuby-Fibrillarin-7 was a gift from Michael Davidson (Addgene plasmid # 55862 ; http://n2t.net/addgene:55862 ; RRID:Addgene_55862)
